Addgene plasmid #123158: As0
Purpose: Arsenic sensor used in the sensor cell array. pSB4A3 carrying J109-30arsR-t-ParsR-ABS67-30hrpR-30hrpS-t-PhrpLE-30RinA-t-PrinA-30gfp-t
Depositing lab: Baojun Wang. Depositing organization: University of Edinburgh. Publication: Cascaded amplifying circuits enable ultrasensitive cellular sensors for toxic metals. Wan X, Volpetti F, Petrova E, French C, Maerkl SJ, Wang B. Nat Chem Biol. 2019 May;15(5):540-548. doi: 10.1038/s41589-019-0244-3. Epub 2019 Mar 25. PubMed 30911179.
Backbone
  Vector backbone: pSB4A3
  Backbone size w/o insert (bp): 3339
  Total vector size (bp): 8038
  Vector type: Bacterial Expression, Synthetic Biology
Growth in bacteria
  Bacterial resistance: Ampicillin, 100 μg/mL
  Growth temperature: 37°C
  Growth strain: DH5alpha
  Copy number: Low Copy
Gene/Insert
  Gene/Insert name: J109-30arsR-t-ParsR-ABS67-30hrpR-30hrpS-t-PhrpLE-30RinA-t-PrinA-30gfp-t
  Species: Synthetic
  Insert size (bp): 4699
  Promoter: J109, ParsR-ABS67, PhrpLE, PrinA
  Cloning method: Restriction Enzyme; 5′ cloning site EcoRI (not destroyed); 3′ cloning site PstI (not destroyed)
  Sequencing primers: 5′ TGCCACCTGACGTCTAAGAA; 3′ ATTACCGCCTTTGAGTGAGC
Terms and licenses: Academic/Nonprofit Terms; Industry Terms: Not Available to Industry
How to cite: As0 was a gift from Baojun Wang (Addgene plasmid # 123158 ; http://n2t.net/addgene:123158 ; RRID:Addgene_123158)
