[The description below was written by a language model from this plasmid's Addgene catalogue record and pLannotate feature annotations shown in this document.]
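Description:
As0 is a low-copy bacterial expression plasmid built on the BioBrick backbone pSB4A3, designed as a whole-cell arsenic biosensor and used as a member of a sensor cell array. It replicates through the pSC101 origin with its required Rep101 (RepA) protein and is selected with ampicillin via the bla gene. The synthetic insert of about 4.7 kb sits between the BioBrick prefix and suffix, with the EcoRI and PstI cloning sites retained, giving a total of roughly 8 kb.

The payload is a four-module cascade, each module closed by an rrnB T1/T7Te double terminator. A constitutive promoter named J109 in the record (annotated only as a fragment resembling the related part J23119) drives arsR, the E. coli repressor whose repression is relieved by arsenic oxyions. ArsR controls the engineered promoter ParsR-ABS67, which expresses hrpR and hrpS. The automated annotation labels these two reading frames as hyfR fragments, most likely reflecting homology among this family of transcriptional activators rather than their true identity. HrpR and HrpS together activate the PhrpLE promoter, which drives RinA, a phage phi11 transcriptional activator. RinA in turn switches on PrinA to express gfp. The reporter is annotated as hfriFP and a short stretch upstream as a sacB promoter fragment, both apparently imperfect database matches, since the catalogue entry specifies gfp under PrinA. The "30" prefixes in the insert name presumably denote ribosome binding sites, though the record does not define them.

Stacking two activator stages between the arsenic-responsive promoter and the reporter amplifies the transcriptional signal, consistent with the stated aim of ultrasensitive cellular detection of toxic metals.
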