Features (pLannotate 1.2.2; 24 found; start..end, strand, type, name):
      2..59      +  terminator     his operon terminator: This putative transcriptin terminator from the E. coli his operon has a 2-bp deletion introduced during synthesis. Its efficiency has not been determined.
    362..1312    -  CDS            Rep101: RepA protein needed for replication with the pSC101 origin; rep101
   1360..1582    -  rep_origin     pSC101 ori: low-copy replication origin that requires the Rep101 protein
   2074..2168    -  terminator     lambda t0 terminator: transcription terminator from phage lambda
   2198..3058    -  CDS            AmpR: β-lactamase; bla; confers resistance to ampicillin, carbenicillin, and related antibiotics
   3059..3163    -  promoter       AmpR promoter: bla
   3250..3293    -  terminator     bacterial terminator: putative bacterial transcription terminator
   3296..3317    +  misc_feature   BioBrick prefix: BioBrick prefix for parts that do not start with "ATG"
   3321..3340    +  promoter       J23119(SpeI) promoter (fragment): bacterial promoter (Registry of Standard Biological Parts BBa J23119) modified to end with an SpeI site
   3382..3732    +  CDS            arsR: ARSR_ECOLI - Also known as arsE. Protein inferred from homology: Swiss-Prot protein existence level 3. Transcriptional repressor for the arsEFG operon. ArsE is a trans-acting regulatory protein which controls its own expression. The repressive effect of ArsE is alleviated by oxyions of +III oxidation state of arsenic, antimony, and bismuth, as well as arsenate (As(V)) (By similarity). From Escherichia coli (strain K12).
   3798..3869    +  terminator     rrnB T1 terminator: transcription terminator T1 from the E. coli rrnB gene
   3885..3912    +  terminator     T7Te terminator: phage T7 early transcription terminator
   4197..4820    +  CDS            hyfR (fragment): HYFR_ECOLI - Experimental evidence at protein level: Swiss-Prot protein existence level 1. A transcriptional activator of its own operon; when overexpressed operon expression is strongly enhanced by low pH (under pH 6.0), strongly inhibited by O(2) but only weakly stimulated by fumarate (PubMed:12426353, PubMed:14702328). Expression in situ is very weak (PubMed:12426353, PubMed:14702328). From Escherichia coli (strain K12).
   5160..5810    +  CDS            hyfR (fragment): HYFR_ECOLI - Experimental evidence at protein level: Swiss-Prot protein existence level 1. A transcriptional activator of its own operon; when overexpressed operon expression is strongly enhanced by low pH (under pH 6.0), strongly inhibited by O(2) but only weakly stimulated by fumarate (PubMed:12426353, PubMed:14702328). Expression in situ is very weak (PubMed:12426353, PubMed:14702328). From Escherichia coli (strain K12).
   6028..6099    +  terminator     rrnB T1 terminator: transcription terminator T1 from the E. coli rrnB gene
   6115..6142    +  terminator     T7Te terminator: phage T7 early transcription terminator
   6394..6813    +  CDS            RINA: RINA_BPPHA - Protein predicted: Swiss-Prot protein existence level 4. Activates int gene expression, probably by direct DNA- binding. Int activation requires both rinA and rinB. From Staphylococcus phage phi11 (Bacteriophage phi-11).
   6833..6904    +  terminator     rrnB T1 terminator: transcription terminator T1 from the E. coli rrnB gene
   6920..6947    +  terminator     T7Te terminator: phage T7 early transcription terminator
   6995..7012    +  promoter       sacB promoter (fragment): sacR; sacB promoter and control region
   7160..7873    +  CDS            hfriFP: hfriFP is a fluorescent protein published in 2013, derived from Herbaspirillum frisingense.
   7896..7967    +  terminator     rrnB T1 terminator: transcription terminator T1 from the E. coli rrnB gene
   7983..8010    +  terminator     T7Te terminator: phage T7 early transcription terminator
   8017..1       +  misc_feature   BioBrick suffix (across the origin): universal suffix for all parts
>Addgene plasmid #123158 | As0 | addgene full sequence | sequence record 243982 | Addgene NGS Result
GTCCGGCAAAAAAGGGCAAGGTGTCACCACCCTGCCCTTTTTCTTTAAAACCGAAAAGATTACTTCGCGT
TATGCAGGCTTCCTCGCTCACTGACTCGCTGCGCTCGGTCGTTCGGCTGCGGCGAGCGGTATCAGCTCAC
TCAAAGGCGGTAATCTCGAGGTTACATTGTCGATCTGTTCATGGTGAACAGCTTTGAATGCACCAAAAAC
TCGTAAAAGCTCTGATGTATCTATCTTTTTTACACCGTTTTCATCTGTGCATATGGACAGTTTTCCCTTT
GATATGTAACGGTGAACAGTTGTTCTACTTTTGTTTGTTAGTCTTGATGCTTCACTGATAGATACAAGAG
CCATAAGAACCTCAGATCCTTCCGTATTTAGCCAGTATGTTCTCTAGTGTGGTTCGTTGTTTTTGCGTGA
GCCATGAGAACGAACCATTGAGATCATACTTACTTTGCATGTCACTCAAAAATTTTGCCTCAAAACTGGT
GAGCTGAATTTTTGCAGTTAAAGCATCGTGTAGTGTTTTTCTTAGTCCGTTATGTAGGTAGGAATCTGAT
GTAATGGTTGTTGGTATTTTGTCACCATTCATTTTTATCTGGTTGTTCTCAAGTTCGGTTACGAGATCCA
TTTGTCTATCTAGTTCAACTTGGAAAATCAACGTATCAGTCGGGCGGCCTCGCTTATCAACCACCAATTT
CATATTGCTGTAAGTGTTTAAATCTTTACTTATTGGTTTCAAAACCCATTGGTTAAGCCTTTTAAACTCA
TGGTAGTTATTTTCAAGCATTAACATGAACTTAAATTCATCAAGGCTAATCTCTATATTTGCCTTGTGAG
TTTTCTTTTGTGTTAGTTCTTTTAATAACCACTCATAAATCCTCATAGAGTATTTGTTTTCAAAAGACTT
AACATGTTCCAGATTATATTTTATGAATTTTTTTAACTGGAAAAGATAAGGCAATATCTCTTCACTAAAA
ACTAATTCTAATTTTTCGCTTGAGAACTTGGCATAGTTTGTCCACTGGAAAATCTCAAAGCCTTTAACCA
AAGGATTCCTGATTTCCACAGTTCTCGTCATCAGCTCTCTGGTTGCTTTAGCTAATACACCATAAGCATT
TTCCCTACTGATGTTCATCATCTGAGCGTATTGGTTATAAGTGAACGATACCGTCCGTTCTTTCCTTGTA
GGGTTTTCAATCGTGGGGTTGAGTAGTGCCACACAGCATAAAATTAGCTTGGTTTCATGCTCCGTTAAGT
CATAGCGACTAATCGCTAGTTCATTTGCTTTGAAAACAACTAATTCAGACATACATCTCAATTGGTCTAG
GTGATTTTAATCACTATACCAATTGAGATGGGCTAGTCAATGATAATTACATGTCCTTTTCCTTTGAGTT
GTGGGTATCTGTAAATTCTGCTAGACCTTTGCTGGAAAACTTGTAAATTCTGCTAGACCCTCTGTAAATT
CCGCTAGACCTTTGTGTGTTTTTTTTGTTTATATTCAAGTGGTTATAATTTATAGAATAAAGAAAGAATA
AAAAAAGATAAAAAGAATAGATCCCAGCCCTGTGTATAACTCACTACTTTAGTCAGTTCCGCAGTATTAC
AAAAGGATGTCGCAAACGCTGTTTGCTCCTCTACAAAACAGACCTTAAAACCCTAAAGGCTTAAGTAGCA
CCCTCGCAAGCTCGGGCAAATCGCTGAATATTCCTTTTGTCTCCGACCATCAGGCACCTGAGTCGCTGTC
TTTTTCGTGACATTCAGTTCGCTGCGCTCACGGCTCTGGCAGTGAATGGGGGTAAATGGCACTACAGGCG
CCTTTTATGGATTCATGCAAGGAAACTACCCATAATACAAGAAAAGCCCGTCACGGGCTTCTCAGGGCGT
TTTATGGCGGGTCTGCTATGTGGTGCTATCTGACTTTTTGCTGTTCAGCAGTTCCTGCCCTCTGATTTTC
CAGTCTGACCACTTCGGATTATCCCGTGACAGGTCATTCAGACTGGCTAATGCACCCAGTAAGGCAGCGG
TATCATCAACAGGCTTACCCGTCTTACTGTCCCTAGTGCTTGGATTCTCACCAATAAAAAACGCCCGGCG
GCAACCGAGCGTTCTGAACAAATCCAGATGGAGTTCTGAGGTCATTACTGGATCTATCAACAGGAGTCCA
AGCGAGCTCGTAAACTTGGTCTGACAGTTACCAATGCTTAATCAGTGAGGCACCTATCTCAGCGATCTGT
CTATTTCGTTCATCCATAGTTGCCTGACTCCCCGTCGTGTAGATAACTACGATACGGGAGGGCTTACCAT
CTGGCCCCAGTGCTGCAATGATACCGCGAGACCCACGCTCACCGGCTCCAGATTTATCAGCAATAAACCA
GCCAGCCGGAAGGGCCGAGCGCAGAAGTGGTCCTGCAACTTTATCCGCCTCCATCCAGTCTATTAATTGT
TGCCGGGAAGCTAGAGTAAGTAGTTCGCCAGTTAATAGTTTGCGCAACGTTGTTGCCATTGCTACAGGCA
TCGTGGTGTCACGCTCGTCGTTTGGTATGGCTTCATTCAGCTCCGGTTCCCAACGATCAAGGCGAGTTAC
ATGATCCCCCATGTTGTGCAAAAAAGCGGTTAGCTCCTTCGGTCCTCCGATCGTTGTCAGAAGTAAGTTG
GCCGCAGTGTTATCACTCATGGTTATGGCAGCACTGCATAATTCTCTTACTGTCATGCCATCCGTAAGAT
GCTTTTCTGTGACTGGTGAGTACTCAACCAAGTCATTCTGAGAATAGTGTATGCGGCGACCGAGTTGCTC
TTGCCCGGCGTCAATACGGGATAATACCGCGCCACATAGCAGAACTTTAAAAGTGCTCATCATTGGAAAA
CGTTCTTCGGGGCGAAAACTCTCAAGGATCTTACCGCTGTTGAGATCCAGTTCGATGTAACCCACTCGTG
CACCCAACTGATCTTCAGCATCTTTTACTTTCACCAGCGTTTCTGGGTGAGCAAAAACAGGAAGGCAAAA
TGCCGCAAAAAAGGGAATAAGGGCGACACGGAAATGTTGAATACTCATACTCTTCCTTTTTCAATATTAT
TGAAGCATTTATCAGGGTTATTGTCTCATGAGCGGATACATATTTGAATGTATTTAGAAAAATAAACAAA
TAGGGGTTCCGCGCACATTTCCCATGGTGCCACCTGACGTCTAAGAAACCATTATTATCATGACATTAAC
CTATAAAAATAGGCGTATCACGAGGCAGAATTTCAGATAAAAAAAATCCTTAGCTTTCGCTAAGGATGAT
TTCTGGAATTCGCGGCCGCTTCTAGAGTTTACAGCTAGCTCAGTCCTAGGGACTGTGCTAGCTACTAGAG
ATTAAAGAGGAGAAATACTAGATGTCATTTCTGTTACCCATCCAATTGTTCAAAATTCTTGCTGATGAAA
CCCGTCTGGGCATCGTTTTACTGCTCAGCGAACTGGGAGAGTTATGCGTCTGCGATCTCTGCACTGCTCT
CGACCAGTCGCAGCCCAAGATCTCCCGCCACCTGGCATTGCTGCGTGAAAGCGGGCTATTGCTGGACCGC
AAGCAAGGTAAGTGGGTTCATTACCGCTTATCACCGCATATTCCAGCATGGGCGGCGAAAATTATTGATG
AGGCCTGGCGATGTGAACAGGAAAAGGTTCAGGCGATTGTCCGCAACCTGGCTCGACAAAACTGTTCCGG
GGACAGTAAGAACATTTGCAGTTAAAAATTTAGCTAAACACACATGAATTTTCAGATGTGTTTTATCCGG
GTACTAGAGCCAGGCATCAAATAAAACGAAAGGCTCAGTCGAAAGACTGGGCCTTTCGTTTTATCTGTTG
TTTGTCGGTGAACGCTCTCTACTAGAGTCACACTGGCTCACCTTCGGGTGGGCCTTTCTGCGTTTATATA
CTAGAGCCAACTCAAAATTCACACCTATTACCTTCCTCTGCACTTACACATTCGTTAAGTCATATATGTT
TTTGACTTATCCGCTTCGAAGAGAGACACTACCTGCAAACTTACACATTCGTTAAGTCATATATGTTTTT
GACTTATCCGCTTCTACTAGAGATTAAAGAGGAGAAATACTAGATGAGTACAGGCATCGATAAGGACGTC
CGAGAGTGTTGGGGCGTAACTGCATTATCAGCGGGTCATCAAATTGCAATGAATAGCGCGTTTCTGGATA
TGGACTTGCTGTTGTGCGGGGAAACCGGCACCGGCAAGGACACACTGGCCAACCGCATTCACGAGTTGTC
CAGCAGGTCGGGACCCTTTGTGGGCATGAACTGCGCCGCCATTCCCGAGTCGCTGGCAGAGAGCCAGTTA
TTCGGTGTGGTCAACGGTGCATTCACCGGCGTATGCCGGGCTCGCGAGGGCTACATAGAGGCCTCCAGTG
GTGGCACCTTGTACCTGGATGAAATCGACAGCATGCCGTTGAGCCTGCAAGCCAAACTGCTGCGTGTGTT
GGAGAGTCGAGGTATCGAGCGTCTGGGCTCGACCGAATTTATCCCGGTGGATCTGCGGATCATTGCCTCG
GCCCAGCGGCCACTGGATGAACTGGTGGAACAAGGACTTTTCCGTCGCGACCTGTTTTTTCGGCTCAACG
TGCTGACGCTTCACTTGCCAGCCTTGCGCAAACGTCGTGAACAGATCCTGCCATTGTTCGACCAGTTCAC
CCAGGGTATCGCTGCCGAGTTCGGACGTCCCGCTCCTGCGCTGGACAGCGGGCGTGTGCAGCTGCTGCTC
AGCCACGACTGGCCGGGCAACATCCGCGAATTGAAGTCTGCGGCCAAGCGCTTCGTACTCGGCTTCCCCT
TGCTGGGCGCCGACCCTGTGGAAGCGCTTGACCCTGCCACGGGGCTGCGCACGCAAATGCGCATCATCGA
GAAAATGCTCATCCAGGATGCCTTGAAGCGGCACAGGCACAATTTCGACGCGGTGCTTCAGGAGTTGGAG
TTGCCAAGACGCACCCTGTATCACCGCATGAAGGAACTGGGAGTTGCAGCGCCGATCGCTGCGACGGCCG
GGGTCTAATAAAACGCAGGTGTGGTTATGCTACTAGAGATTAAAGAGGAGAAATACTAGATGAGTCTTGA
TGAAAGGTTTGAGGATGATCTGGACGAGGAGCGGGTTCCGAATCTGGGGATAGTTGCCGAAAGTATTTCG
CAACTGGGTATCGACGTGCTGCTATCGGGTGAGACCGGCACGGGCAAAGACACGATTGCCCGACGGATTC
ATGAGATGTCAGGCCGCAAAGGGCGCCTGGTGGCGATGAATTGCGCGGCCATTCCGGAGTCCCTCGCCGA
GAGCGAGTTATTCGGCGTGGTCAGCGGTGCCTACACCGGCGCTGATCGCTCCAGAGTCGGTTATGTCGAA
GCGGCGCAGGGCGGCACGCTGTACCTGGATGAGATCGATAGCATGCCGCTGAGCCTGCAAGCCAAATTGC
TGAGGGTGCTGGAAACCCGAGCGCTTGAACGGCTGGGTTCGACGTCGACGATCAAGCTGGATATCTGCGT
GATCGCCTCCGCCCAATGCTCGCTGGACGACGCCGTCGAGCGGGGGCAGTTTCGTCGCGATCTGTATTTT
CGCCTGAACGTCCTGACACTCAAGCTTCCTCCGCTACGTAACCAGTCTGATCGCATAGTTCCCCTGTTCA
CACGTTTTACGGCCGCCGCCGCGAGGGAGCTCGGTGTTCCCGTTCCCGATGTTTGCCCACTGCTGCACAA
AGTGCTGCTGGGCCACGACTGGCCCGGCAATATCCGTGAGCTCAAGGCGGCAGCCAAACGCCATGTGCTG
GGTTTCCCCTTGCTGGGCGCCGAGCCGCAGGGCGAAGAGCACTTGGCCTGTGGGCTCAAATCGCAATTGC
GAGTGATCGAAAAAGCCCTGATTCAGGAGTCGCTCAAGCGCCACGACAATTGTGTGGATTCGGTAAGCCT
GGAACTGGACGTGCCACGCCGTACGCTCTATCGACGCATCAAAGAATTGCAGATCTAATAATACTAGAGC
CAGGCATCAAATAAAACGAAAGGCTCAGTCGAAAGACTGGGCCTTTCGTTTTATCTGTTGTTTGTCGGTG
AACGCTCTCTACTAGAGTCACACTGGCTCACCTTCGGGTGGGCCTTTCTGCGTTTATATACTAGAGGCCG
GATTATGTCCGCTGAGTGGGTCACGGTCCCGGATCAGTTCCCTTGCGAAGCTGACCGATGTTTTTGTGCC
AAAAGCTGTTGTGGCAAAAAACGGTTTGCGCAAAGTTTTGTATTACAAAGAATTTCACATTTTAAAATAT
CTTTATAAATCAATCAGTTATTTCTATTTTCAAGCTGGCACGGTTATTGCTATAGGGCTTGTACTACTAG
AGATTAAAGAGGAGAAATACTAGATGACTAAAAAGAAATATGGATTAAAATTATCAACAGTTCGAAAGTT
AGAAGATGAGTTGTGTGATTATCCTAATTATCATAAGCAACTCGAAGATTTAAGAAGTGAAATAATGACA
CCATGGATTCCAACAGATACAAATATAGGCGGGGAGTTTGTACCGTCTAATACATCGAAAACAGAAATGG
CAGTAACTAATTATCTTTGTAGTATACGAAGAGGTAAAATCCTTGAGTTTAAGAGCGCTATTGAACGTAT
AATCAACACATCAAGTAGGAAAGAACGCGAATTTATTCAAGAGTATTATTTTAATAAAAAGGAATTAGTG
AAAGTTTGTGATGACATACACATTTCTGATAGAACTGCTCATAGAATCAAAAGGAAAATCATATCCAGAT
TGGCGGAAGAGTTAGGGGAAGAGTGATACTAGAGCCAGGCATCAAATAAAACGAAAGGCTCAGTCGAAAG
ACTGGGCCTTTCGTTTTATCTGTTGTTTGTCGGTGAACGCTCTCTACTAGAGTCACACTGGCTCACCTTC
GGGTGGGCCTTTCTGCGTTTATATACTAGAGAATTGGCAGTAAAGTGGCAGTTTTTGATACCTAAAATGA
GATATTATGATAGTGTAGGATATTGACTATCTTACTGCGTTTCCCTTATCGCAATTAGGAATAAAGGATC
TATGTGGGTTGGCTGATTATAGCCAATCCTTTTTTAATTTTAAAAAGCGTATAGCGCGAGTACTAGAGAT
TAAAGAGGAGAAATACTAGATGCGTAAAGGAGAAGAACTTTTCACTGGAGTTGTCCCAATTCTTGTTGAA
TTAGATGGTGATGTTAATGGGCACAAATTTTCTGTCAGTGGAGAGGGTGAAGGTGATGCAACATACGGAA
AACTTACCCTTAAATTTATTTGCACTACTGGAAAACTACCTGTTCCATGGCCAACACTTGTCACTACTTT
CGGTTATGGTGTTCAATGCTTTGCGAGATACCCAGATCATATGAAACAGCATGACTTTTTCAAGAGTGCC
ATGCCCGAAGGTTATGTACAGGAAAGAACTATATTTTTCAAAGATGACGGGAACTACAAGACACGTGCTG
AAGTCAAGTTTGAAGGTGATACCCTTGTTAATAGAATCGAGTTAAAAGGTATTGATTTTAAAGAAGATGG
AAACATTCTTGGACACAAATTGGAATACAACTATAACTCACACAATGTATACATCATGGCAGACAAACAA
AAGAATGGAATCAAAGTTAACTTCAAAATTAGACACAACATTGAAGATGGAAGCGTTCAACTAGCAGACC
ATTATCAACAAAATACTCCAATTGGCGATGGCCCTGTCCTTTTACCAGACAACCATTACCTGTCCACACA
ATCTGCCCTTTCGAAAGATCCCAACGAAAAGAGAGACCACATGGTCCTTCTTGAGTTTGTAACAGCTGCT
GGGATTACACATGGCATGGATGAACTATACAAATAATAATACTAGAGCCAGGCATCAAATAAAACGAAAG
GCTCAGTCGAAAGACTGGGCCTTTCGTTTTATCTGTTGTTTGTCGGTGAACGCTCTCTACTAGAGTCACA
CTGGCTCACCTTCGGGTGGGCCTTTCTGCGTTTATATACTAGTAGCGGCCGCTGCA
